>Addgene plasmid #41758 | pDM8 | depositor full sequence | sequence record 56299 | pDM8 sequence 3950 bps
TATGTCCGCGGAACGAGAGATTCCCGCCGAGGACAGCATCAAAGTGGTCTGCCGATTCCGACCGCTGAAC
GACAGCGAAGAGAAGGCCGGCTCCAAGTTCGTGGTCAAGTTCCCCAACAATGTGGAGGAGAACTCCATAT
CCATAGCGGGCAAGGTGTATTTGTTCGACAAGGTCTTCAAACCGAATGCATCCCAGGAAAAGGTCTACAA
TGAGGCGGCCAAGTCCATTGTTACGGATGTCCTGGCCGGGTACAATGGAACGATATTCGCATATGGTCAG
ACGTCCTCCGGAAAAACGCATACGATGGAGGGCGTGATCGGGGACTCCGTAAAACAGGGTATCATACCAC
GTATCGTCAACGACATTTTCAATCACATCTACGCGATGGAGGTGAACCTGGAGTTTCACATCAAGGTCTC
CTACTACGAGATCTACATGGACAAGATTCGAGATCTGTTGGACGTCTCCAAGGTGAACCTTAGTGTGCAC
GAGGATAAGAACCGGGTGCCGTACGTCAAGGGCGCTACGGAACGGTTCGTCTCGTCGCCGGAGGATGTTT
TCGAGGTGATCGAGGAGGGCAAATCCAATCGTCACATCGCTGTGACAAACATGAACGAGCATTCTTCGCG
ATCCCACTCAGTATTCCTTATCAATGTGAAGCAGGAGAACCTGGAGAACCAGAAGAAACTATCCGGCAAA
CTCTACCTGGTGGATTTGGCCGGTTCCGAGAAGGTTTCCAAGACTGGAGCGGAGGGAACCGTTCTTGATG
AAGCCAAGAACATCAACAAGTCGCTGTCGGCCTTGGGCAACGTAATTTCTGCCCTGGCGGACGGAAACAA
AACGCACATCCCCTACCGTGATTCCAAGCTAACGCGCATCCTGCAGGAGTCGCTGGGAGGCAACGCACGC
ACAACCATCGTCATCTGCTGCTCTCCAGCCAGTTTCAACGAATCTGAAACGAAGTCAACGCTGGACTTCG
GTCGTAGAGCCAAGACAGTGAAGAACGTGGTCTCCGTTAACGAGGAGCTTACTGCCGAGGAATGGAAGCG
ACGCTATGAAAAGGAGAAGGAAAAGAACGCCCGACTAAAGTGCAAGGTGGAGAAGCTGGAGATCGAGCTT
GCGCGCTGGAGAGCGGGTGAAACTGTTAAGGCGGAGGAGCAAATCAACATGGAGGATCTCATGGAGGCAA
GCACGCCCAACCTGCGCAAGGCCATGGAAGCGCCAGCAGCAGCGGAAATCAGTGGTCACATCGTACGTTC
CCCGATGGTTGGTACTTTCTACCGCACCCCAAGCCCGGACGCAAAAGCGTTCATCGAAGTGGGTCAGAAA
GTCAACGTGGGCGATACCCTGTCCATCGTTGAAGCCATGAAAATGATGAACCAGATCGAAGCGGACAAAT
CCGGTACCGTTAAAGCTATCCTTGTTGAATCTGGTCAGCCGGTTGAATTCGACGAACCGCTTGTTGTTAT
CGAATTATCTGAGACTAGTGGGCACCACCATCACCATCACTGACAAGCTTATCGATGATAAGCTGTCAAA
CATGAGAATTAAATCAATCTAAAGTATATATGAGTAAACTTGGTCTGACAGTTACCAATGCTTAATCAGT
GAGGCACCTATCTCAGCGATCTGTCTATTTCGTTCATCCATAGTTGCCTGACTCCCCGTCGTGTAGATAA
CTACGATACGGGAGGGCTTACCATCTGGCCCCAGTGCTGCAATGATACCGCGAGACCCACGCTCACCGGC
TCCAGATTTATCAGCAATAAACCAGCCAGCCGGAAGGGCCGAGCGCAGAAGTGGTCCTGCAACTTTATCC
GCCTCCATCCAGTCTATTAATTGTTGCCGGGAAGCTAGAGTAAGTAGTTCGCCAGTTAATAGTTTGCGCA
ACGTTGTTGCCATTGCTACAGGCATCGTGGTGTCACGCTCGTCGTTTGGTATGGCTTCATTCAGCTCCGG
TTCCCAACGATCAAGGCGAGTTACATGATCCCCCATGTTGTGCAAAAAAGCGGTTAGCTCCTTCGGTCCT
CCGATCGTTGTCAGAAGTAAGTTGGCCGCAGTGTTATCACTCATGGTTATGGCAGCACTGCATAATTCTC
TTACTGTCATGCCATCCGTAAGATGCTTTTCTGTGACTGGTGAGTACTCAACCAAGTCATTCTGAGAATA
GTGTATGCGGCGACCGAGTTGCTCTTGCCCGGCGTCAACACGGGATAATACCGCGCCACATAGCAGAACT
TTAAAAGTGCTCATCATTGGAAAACGTTCTTCGGGGCGAAAACTCTCAAGGATCTTACCGCTGTTGAGAT
CCAGTTCGATGTAACCCACTCGTGCACCCAACTGATCTTCAGCATCTTTTACTTTCACCAGCGTTTCTGG
GTGAGCAAAAACAGGAAGGCAAAATGCCGCAAAAAAGGGAATAAGGGCGACACGGAAATGTTGAATACTC
ATACTCTTCCTTTTTCAATATTATTGAAGCATTTATCAGGGTTATTGTCTCATGAGCGGATACATATTTG
AATGTATTTAGAAAAATAAACAAATAGGGGTTCCGCGCACATTTCCCCGAAAAGTGCCACCTGACGTCTA
AGAAACCATTATTATCATGACATTAACCTATAAAAATAGGCGTATCACGAGGCCCTTTCGTCTTCAAGAA
TTAAAAGGATCTAGGTGAAGATCCTTTTTGATAATCTCATGACCAAAATCCCTTAACGTGAGTTTTCGTT
CCACTGAGCGTCAGACCCCGTAGAAAAGATCAAAGGATCTTCTTGAGATCCTTTTTTTCTGCGCGTAATC
TGCTGCTTGCAAACAAAAAAACCACCGCTACCAGCGGTGGTTTGTTTGCCGGATCAAGAGCTACCAACTC
TTTTTCCGAAGGTAACTGGCTTCAGCAGAGCGCAGATACCAAATACTGTCCTTCTAGTGTAGCCGTAGTT
AGGCCACCACTTCAAGAACTCTGTAGCACCGCCTACATACCTCGCTCTGCTAATCCTGTTACCAGTGGCT
GCTGCCAGTGGCGATAAGTCGTGTCTTACCGGGTTGGACTCAAGACGATAGTTACCGGATAAGGCGCAGC
GGTCGGGCTGAACGGGGGGTTCGTGCACACAGCCCAGCTTGGAGCGAACGACCTACACCGAACTGAGATA
CCTACAGCGTGAGCATTGAGAAAGCGCCACGCTTCCCGAAGGGAGAAAGGCGGACAGGTATCCGGTAAGC
GGCAGGGTCGGAACAGGAGAGCGCACGAGGGAGCTTCCAGGGGGAAACGCCTGGTATCTTTATAGTCCTG
TCGGGTTTCGCCACCTCTGACTTGAGCGTCGATTTTTGTGATGCTCGTCAGGGGGGCGGAGCCTATGGAA
AAACGCCAGCAACGCGGCCTTTTTACGGTTCCTGGCCTTTTGCTGGCCTTTTGCTCACATGTTCTTTCCT
GCGTTATCCCCTGATTCTGTGGATAACCGTATTACCGCCTTTGAGTGAGCTGATACCGCTCGCCGCAGCC
GAACGACCGAGCGCAGCGAGTCAGTGAGCGAGGAAGCGGAAGAGCGCCTGATGCGGTATTTTCTCCTTAC
GCATCTGTGCGGTATTTCACACCGCATACAGATCTGTATGGTGCACTCTCAGTACAATCTGCTCTGATGC
CGCATAGTTAAGCCAGTATATACACTCCGCTATCGCTACGTGACTGGGTCATGGCTGCGCCCCGACACCC
GCCAACACCCGCTGACGCGCCCTGACGGGCTTGTCTGCTCCCGGCATCCGCTTACAGACAAGCTGTGACC
GTCTCCGGGAGCTGCATGTGTCAGAGGTTTTCACCGTCATCACCGAAACGCGCGAGGCCCAGCGATTCGA
ACTTCTGATAGACTTCGAAATTAATACGACTCACTATAGGGAGACCACAACGGTTTCCCTCTAGAAATAA
TTTTGTTTAACTTTAAGAAGGAGATATACA
Features (pLannotate 1.2.2; 9 found; start..end, strand, type, name):
     23..736     +  CDS            Kif5c: KIF5C_RAT - Also known as Nkhc2. Experimental evidence at protein level: Swiss-Prot protein existence level 1. Involved in synaptic transmission (By similarity). Mediates dendritic trafficking of mRNAs (By similarity). Kinesin is a microtubule-associated force-producing protein that may play a role in organelle transport (By similarity). Required for anterograde axonal transportation of MAPK8IP3/JIP3 which is essential for MAPK8IP3/JIP3 function in axon elongation (PubMed:23576431). From Rattus norvegicus (Rat).
   1187..1474    +  CDS            accB (fragment): BCCP_ECOLI - Also known as fabE. Experimental evidence at protein level: Swiss-Prot protein existence level 1. This protein is a component of the acetyl coenzyme A carboxylase complex; first, biotin carboxylase catalyzes the carboxylation of the carrier protein and then the transcarboxylase transfers the carboxyl group to form malonyl-CoA. From Escherichia coli (strain K12).
   1515..1539    -  promoter       tet promoter (fragment): E. coli promoter for tetracycline efflux protein gene
   1592..2452    -  CDS            AmpR: β-lactamase; bla; confers resistance to ampicillin, carbenicillin, and related antibiotics
   2453..2557    -  promoter       AmpR promoter: bla
   2773..3361    +  rep_origin     ori: high-copy-number ColE1/pMB1/pBR322/pUC origin of replication
   3801..3838    -  CDS            rop (fragment): Rop protein, which maintains plasmids at low copy number; rop
   3872..3890    +  promoter       T7 promoter: promoter for bacteriophage T7 RNA polymerase
   3922..3944    +  RBS            RBS: efficient ribosome binding site from bacteriophage T7 gene 10 (Olins and Rangwala, 1989)
