[The description below was written by a language model from this plasmid's Addgene catalogue record and pLannotate feature annotations shown in this document.]
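Description:
pDM8 is a bacterial expression plasmid built on the pT7-7 backbone that produces a truncated, cysteine-engineered form of Drosophila melanogaster kinesin heavy chain (Khc). It is propagated in E. coli through a ColE1/pMB1-type origin and selected with ampicillin via the β-lactamase gene and its native promoter. A short remnant of rop and a fragment of the tet promoter are also detected as backbone leftovers, and the catalogue lists the copy number as unknown.

Expression is driven by a bacteriophage T7 promoter followed by the efficient phage T7 gene 10 ribosome binding site, positioned just upstream of the open reading frame across the circular junction of the 3,950 nt sequence, so production requires a host supplying T7 RNA polymerase. The insert encodes kinesin residues 1–401, covering the motor domain and neck region, with the substitutions C45S, C338S, S364C and C451S. The last position lies beyond residue 401 and so presumably follows the numbering of the fusion protein, though the record does not explain this. The pattern of removing cysteines while introducing one at position 364 is consistent with site-specific labelling, and the associated publication concerns FRET measurements of kinesin neck orientation. The kinesin fragment is fused at its C terminus to a portion of the E. coli biotin carboxyl carrier protein (accB), a domain that is biotinylated in vivo and commonly used for streptavidin-based attachment, followed by a His6 tag for affinity purification.

The automated annotation labels part of the motor coding region as rat Kif5c. This reflects homology among conserved kinesin-1 motor domains rather than the actual source, which the catalogue gives as fly. The His6 tag is not separately annotated in the feature table.
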