Addgene plasmid #41758: pDM8
Depositing lab: Jeff Gelles. Depositing organization: Brandeis University. Publication: FRET measurements of kinesin neck orientation reveal a structural basis for processivity and asymmetry. Martin DS, Fathi R, Mitchison TJ, Gelles J. Proc Natl Acad Sci U S A. 2010 Mar 23;107(12):5453-8. Epub 2010 Mar 8. 10.1073/pnas.0914924107 PubMed 20212149.
Backbone
  Vector backbone: pT7-7
  Vector type: Bacterial Expression
Growth in bacteria
  Bacterial resistance: Ampicillin, 100 μg/mL
  Growth temperature: 37°C
  Growth strain: DH5alpha
  Copy number: Unknown
Gene/Insert
  Gene/Insert name: kinesin heavy chain
  Species: D. melanogaster (fly); E. coli
  Mutation: residues 1-401; C45S C338S S364C C451S
  Entrez Gene: Khc (a.k.a. Dmel_CG7765, 2R6, CG7765, DK, DKH, Dm KHC, DmK, DmKHC, Dmel\CG7765, Dmkin, KHC, KIF 5A, KIF5, KIF5B, KIN, Kif5, Kin, Kin-1, Kinesin, Kinesin-1, khc, kin, kinesin, kinesin-1, l(2)W12, l(2)k13219, l(2)k13314, l(2R)W12, pgs)
  Tag / fusion protein: bccp (C terminal on insert); His6 (C terminal on insert)
Resource information
  A portion of this plasmid was derived from a plasmid made by: Larry Goldstein; John Cronan
Terms and licenses: Academic/Nonprofit Terms; Industry Terms: Not Available to Industry
How to cite: pDM8 was a gift from Jeff Gelles (Addgene plasmid # 41758 ; http://n2t.net/addgene:41758 ; RRID:Addgene_41758)
