>Addgene plasmid #41758 | pDM8 | addgene partial sequence | sequence record 67756 | T7 5'-TAATACGACTCACTATAGGG-3'
GAAATAATTTTGTTTAACTTTAAGAAGGAGATATACATATGTCCGCGGAACGAGAGATTCCCGCCGAGGA
CAGCATCAAAGTGGTCTGCCGATTCCGACCGCTGAACGACAGCGAAGAGAAGGCCGGCTCCAAGTTCGTG
GTCAAGTTCCCCAACAATGTGGAGGAGAACTCCATATCCATAGCGGGCAAGGTGTATTTGTTCGACAAGG
TCTTCAAACCGAATGCATCCCAGGAAAAGGTCTACAATGAGGCGGCCAAGTCCATTGTTACGGATGTCCT
GGCCGGGTACAATGGAACGATATTCGCATATGGTCAGACGTCCTCCGGAAAAACGCATACGATGGAGGGC
GTGATCGGGGACTCCGTAAAACAGGGTATCATACCACGTATCGTCAACGACATTTTCAATCACATCTACG
CGATGGAGGTGAACCTGGAGTTTCACATCAAGGTCTCCTACTACGAGATCTACATGGACAAGATTCGAGA
TCTGTTGGACGTCTCCAAGGTGAACCTTAGTGTGCACGAGGATAAGAACCGGGTGCCGTACGTCAAGGGC
GCTACGGAACGGTTCGTCTCGTCGCCGGAGGATGTTTTCGAGGTGATCGAGGAGGGCAAATCCAATCGTC
ACATCGCTGTGACAAACATGAACGAGCATTCTTCGCGATCCCACTCAGTATTCCTTATCAATGTGAAGCA
GGAGAACCTGGAGAACCAGAAGAAACTATCCGGCAAACTCTACCTGGTGGATTTGGCCGGTTCCGAGAAG
GTTTCCAAGACTGGAGCGGAGGGAACCGTTCTTGATGAAGCCAAGAACATCAACAAGTCGCTGTCGGCCT
TGGGCAACGTAATTTCTGCCCTGGCGGACGGAAACAAAACGCACATC
