>Addgene plasmid #41758 | pDM8 | addgene partial sequence | sequence record 67757 | Amp-F 5'-AAGCCCTCCCGTATCGTAGT-3'
GGCAACTATGGATGAACGAAATAGACAGATCGCTGAGATAGGTGCCTCACTGATTAAGCATTGGTAACTG
TCAGACCAAGTTTACTCATATATACTTTAGATTGATTTAATTCTCATGTTTGACAGCTTATCATCGATAA
GCTTGTCAGTGATGGTGATGGTGGTGCCCACTAGTCTCAGATAATTCGATAACAACAAGCGGTTCGTCGA
ATTCAACCGGCTGACCAGATTCAACAAGGATAGCTTTAACGGTACCGGATTTGTCCGCTTCGATCTGGTT
CATCATTTTCATGGCTTCAACGATGGACAGGGTATCGCCCACGTTGACTTTCTGACCCACTTCGATGAAC
GCTTTTGCGTCCGGGCTTGGGGTGCGGTAGAAAGTACCAACCATCGGGGAACGTACGATGTGACCACTGA
TTTCCGCTGCTGCTGGCGCTTCCATGGCCTTGCGCAGGTTGGGCGTGCTTGCCTCCATGAGATCCTCCAT
GTTGATTTGCTCCTCCGCCTTAACAGTTTCACCCGCTCTCCAGCGCGCAAGCTCGATCTCCAGCTTCTCC
ACCTTGCACTTTAGTCGGGCGTTCTTTTCCTTCTCCTTTTCATAGCGTCGCTTCCATTCCTCGGCAGTAA
GCTCCTCGTTAACGGAGACCACGTTCTTCACTGTCTTGGCTCTACGACCGAAGTCCAGCGTTGACTTCGT
TTCAGATTCGTTGAAACTGGCTGGAGAGCAGCAGATGACGATGGTTGTGCGTGCGTTGCCTCCCAGCGAC
TCCTGCAGGATGCGCGTTAGCTTGGAATCACGGTAGGGGATGTGCGTTTTGTTTCCGTCCGCCAGGGCAG
AAATTACGTTGCCCAAGGCCGACAGCGACTTGTTGATGTTCTTGGCTTCATCAAGAACGGTTCCCTCCGC
TC
